Addgene plasmid #73638: pDEST-ORF-V2
Purpose: (Empty Backbone) Gateway™ destination vector encoding C-terminal fusion with Venus fluorescent protein fragment 2 (V2).
Depositing lab: Darren Saunders. Depositing organization: Garvan Institute of Medical Research. Publication: Bimolecular complementation affinity purification (BiCAP) reveals dimer-specific protein interactions for ERBB2 dimers. Croucher DR, Iconomou M, Hastings JF, Kennedy SP, Han JZ, Shearer RF, McKenna J, Wan A, Lau J, Aparicio S, Saunders DN. Sci Signal. 2016 Jul 12;9(436):ra69. doi: 10.1126/scisignal.aaf0793. PubMed 27405979.
Backbone
  Vector backbone: pcDNA3.1
  Backbone manufacturer: Invitrogen
  Backbone size (bp): 5211
  Modifications to backbone: Insertion of Gateway compatible recombination site. Insertion of Venus fluorescent protein fragment (V2) downstream and in frame of Gateway compatible recombination site.
  Vector type: Mammalian Expression
  Promoter: CMV
  Tag / fusion protein: Venus fragment 2 (V2) (C terminal on insert)
Growth in bacteria
  Bacterial resistance: Chloramphenicol and Ampicillin, 25 & 100 μg/mL
  Growth temperature: 37°C
  Growth strain: ccdB Survival
  Copy number: High Copy
Gene/Insert
  Cloning method: Restriction Enzyme
  Sequencing primers: 5′ CGCAAATGGGCGGTAGGCGTG; 3′ TAGAAGGCACAGTCGAGG
Resource information
  A portion of this plasmid was derived from a plasmid made by: Venus fragment was a kind gift from Prof. Stephen Michnick (University of Montreal). Plasmid built by Darren N. Saunders, Adrian Wan and Joseph Lau.
Terms and licenses: Academic/Nonprofit Terms; Industry Terms: Not Available to Industry
How to cite: pDEST-ORF-V2 was a gift from Darren Saunders (Addgene plasmid # 73638 ; http://n2t.net/addgene:73638 ; RRID:Addgene_73638)
