[The description below was written by a language model from this plasmid's Addgene catalogue record and pLannotate feature annotations shown in this document.]
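Description:
pDEST-ORF-V2 is an empty Gateway destination vector for mammalian expression, built on a pcDNA3.1 backbone and totalling about 5.2 kb. It is maintained in E. coli through a high-copy ColE1/pUC-type origin and carries an ampicillin resistance gene (β-lactamase with its own promoter) on the backbone. No mammalian selection marker appears in the feature table, so the plasmid seems suited to transient expression. Short annotated fragments such as bom, a truncated HIV-1 LTR and lacI are small partial matches and probably not functional elements.

The expression unit consists of the CMV immediate-early enhancer and promoter, followed by a T7 promoter, then the Gateway cassette flanked by attR1 and attR2. Between these sites lie a chloramphenicol resistance gene and the ccdB toxin gene (with a ccdA fragment). Because of ccdB, the unrecombined vector must be propagated in a ccdB-tolerant strain, and chloramphenicol plus ampicillin are used to retain the cassette. In an LR recombination reaction with an entry clone, the cassette is replaced by the open reading frame of interest, and ccdB provides counter-selection against unrecombined vector in standard strains.

Immediately downstream of attR2 and in frame lies the Venus fragment 2 (V2) coding sequence, annotated as the C-terminal mVenus fragment VC155, followed by the bovine growth hormone polyadenylation signal. An inserted ORF lacking a stop codon is therefore expressed with a C-terminal V2 tag. Paired with a partner protein carrying the complementary Venus fragment, interaction reconstitutes fluorescence. This supports bimolecular fluorescence complementation and the associated bimolecular complementation affinity purification (BiCAP) approach for studying specific protein dimers.
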