Features (pLannotate 1.2.2; 18 found; start..end, strand, type, name):
     36..80      -  misc_feature   bom (fragment): basis of mobility region from pBR322
    235..614     +  enhancer       CMV enhancer: human cytomegalovirus immediate early enhancer
    615..818     +  promoter       CMV promoter: human cytomegalovirus (CMV) immediate early promoter
    814..847     +  LTR            5' LTR (truncated) (fragment): truncated 5' long terminal repeat (LTR) from HIV-1
    863..881     +  promoter       T7 promoter: promoter for bacteriophage T7 RNA polymerase
    942..1066    +  protein_bind   attR1: mutant version of attR; recombination site for the Gateway® LR reaction LR Clonase™
   1091..1121    +  promoter       lac UV5 promoter: E. coli lac promoter with an "up" mutation
   1145..1174    +  promoter       cat promoter (fragment): promoter of the E. coli cat gene encoding chloramphenicol acetyltransferase
   1175..1834    +  CDS            CmR: chloramphenicol acetyltransferase; cat; confers resistance to chloramphenicol
   2013..2171    +  CDS            ccdA (fragment): CCDA_ECO57 - Also known as H, letA. Experimental evidence at protein level: Swiss-Prot protein existence level 1. Antitoxin component of a type II toxin-antitoxin (TA) system which inhibits the post-segregational killing (PSK) of plasmid-free cells, also referred to as a plasmid addiction system. Binds to and blocks the activity of CcdB; will also remove bound CcdB protein from the CcdB-GyrA complex by forming a CcdA-CcdB complex, a process termed rejuvenation. Functions as a transcriptional corepressor for the ccdAB operon, repression also requires CcdB (By similarity). From Escherichia coli
   2176..2478    +  CDS            ccdB: CCDB_ECOLI - Also known as G, letB, letD. Experimental evidence at protein level: Swiss-Prot protein existence level 1. Toxic component of a type II toxin-antitoxin (TA) system, functioning in plasmid maintainence. Responsible for the post- segregational killing (PSK) of plasmid-free cells, also referred to as a plasmid addiction system. Half-life of over 2 hours. Cell killing by CcdB is accompanied by filamentation, defects in chromosome and plasmid segregation, defects in cell division, formation of anucleate cells, decreased DNA synthesis and plasmid loss. Interferes with the activity of DN
   2522..2646    -  protein_bind   attR2: mutant version of attR; recombination site for the Gateway® LR reaction LR Clonase™
   2690..2932    +  CDS            VC155: C-terminal fragment of mVenus for use in bimolecular fluorescence complementation (BiFC) (Kodama and Hu, 2010)
   2973..3197    +  polyA_signal   bGH poly(A) signal: bovine growth hormone polyadenylation signal
   3216..3273    -  CDS            lacI (fragment): lac repressor; lacI; The lac repressor binds to the lac operator to inhibit transcription in E. coli. This inhibition can be relieved by adding lactose or isopropyl-β-D-thiogalactopyranoside (IPTG).
   3456..4044    -  rep_origin     ori: high-copy-number ColE1/pMB1/pBR322/pUC origin of replication
   4215..5075    -  CDS            AmpR: β-lactamase; bla; confers resistance to ampicillin, carbenicillin, and related antibiotics
   5076..5180    -  promoter       AmpR promoter: bla
>Addgene plasmid #73638 | pDEST-ORF-V2 | depositor full sequence | sequence record 150668 | pDEST-ORF-V2 sequence 5211 bps
GACGGATCGGGAGATCTCCCGATCCCCTATGGTCGACTCTCAGTACAATCTGCTCTGATGCCGCATAGTT
AAGCCAGTATCTGCTCCCTGCTTGTGTGTTGGAGGTCGCTGAGTAGTGCGCGAGCAAAATTTAAGCTACA
ACAAGGCAAGGCTTGACCGACAATTGCATGAAGAATCTGCTTAGGGTTAGGCGTTTTGCGCTGCTTCGCG
ATGTACGGGCCAGATATACGCGTTGACATTGATTATTGACTAGTTATTAATAGTAATCAATTACGGGGTC
ATTAGTTCATAGCCCATATATGGAGTTCCGCGTTACATAACTTACGGTAAATGGCCCGCCTGGCTGACCG
CCCAACGACCCCCGCCCATTGACGTCAATAATGACGTATGTTCCCATAGTAACGCCAATAGGGACTTTCC
ATTGACGTCAATGGGTGGAGTATTTACGGTAAACTGCCCACTTGGCAGTACATCAAGTGTATCATATGCC
AAGTACGCCCCCTATTGACGTCAATGACGGTAAATGGCCCGCCTGGCATTATGCCCAGTACATGACCTTA
TGGGACTTTCCTACTTGGCAGTACATCTACGTATTAGTCATCGCTATTACCATGGTGATGCGGTTTTGGC
AGTACATCAATGGGCGTGGATAGCGGTTTGACTCACGGGGATTTCCAAGTCTCCACCCCATTGACGTCAA
TGGGAGTTTGTTTTGGCACCAAAATCAACGGGACTTTCCAAAATGTCGTAACAACTCCGCCCCATTGACG
CAAATGGGCGGTAGGCGTGTACGGTGGGAGGTCTATATAAGCAGAGCTCTCTGGCTAACTAGAGAACCCA
CTGCTTACTGGCTTATCGAAATTAATACGACTCACTATAGGGAGACCCAAGCTGGCTAGCGTTTAAACTT
AAGCTTGGTACCATATTACGGGGTACTCGAGACAAGTTTGTACAAAAAAGCTGAACGAGAAACGTAAAAT
GATATAAATATCAATATATTAAATTAGATTTTGCATAAAAAACAGACTACATAATACTGTAAAACACAAC
ATATCCAGTCACTATGGCGGCCGCATTAGGCACCCCAGGCTTTACACTTTATGCTTCCGGCTCGTATAAT
GTGTGGATTTTGAGTTAGGATCCGTCGAGATTTTCAGGAGCTAAGGAAGCTAAAATGGAGAAAAAAATCA
CTGGATATACCACCGTTGATATATCCCAATGGCATCGTAAAGAACATTTTGAGGCATTTCAGTCAGTTGC
TCAATGTACCTATAACCAGACCGTTCAGCTGGATATTACGGCCTTTTTAAAGACCGTAAAGAAAAATAAG
CACAAGTTTTATCCGGCCTTTATTCACATTCTTGCCCGCCTGATGAATGCTCATCCGGAATTCCGTATGG
CAATGAAAGACGGTGAGCTGGTGATATGGGATAGTGTTCACCCTTGTTACACCGTTTTCCATGAGCAAAC
TGAAACGTTTTCATCGCTCTGGAGTGAATACCACGACGATTTCCGGCAGTTTCTACACATATATTCGCAA
GATGTGGCGTGTTACGGTGAAAACCTGGCCTATTTCCCTAAAGGGTTTATTGAGAATATGTTTTTCGTCT
CAGCCAATCCCTGGGTGAGTTTCACCAGTTTTGATTTAAACGTGGCCAATATGGACAACTTCTTCGCCCC
CGTTTTCACCATGGGCAAATATTATACGCAAGGCGACAAGGTGCTGATGCCGCTGGCGATTCAGGTTCAT
CATGCCGTCTGTGATGGCTTCCATGTCGGCAGAATGCTTAATGAATTACAACAGTACTGCGATGAGTGGC
AGGGCGGGGCGTAAAGATCTGGATCCGGCTTACTAAAAGCCAGATAACAGTATGCGTATTTGCGCGCTGA
TTTTTGCGGTATAAGAATATATACTGATATGTATACCCGAAGTATGTCAAAAAGAGGTGTGCTATGAAGC
AGCGTATTACAGTGACAGTTGACAGCGACAGCTATCAGTTGCTCAAGGCATATATGATGTCAATATCTCC
GGTCTGGTAAGCACAACCATGCAGAATGAAGCCCGTCGTCTGCGTGCCGAACGCTGGAAAGCGGAAAATC
AGGAAGGGATGGCTGAGGTCGCCCGGTTTATTGAAATGAACGGCTCTTTTGCTGACGAGAACAGGGACTG
GTGAAATGCAGTTTAAGGTTTACACCTATAAAAGAGAGAGCCGTTATCGTCTGTTTGTGGATGTACAGAG
TGATATTATTGACACGCCCGGGCGACGGATGGTGATCCCCCTGGCCAGTGCACGTCTGCTGTCAGATAAA
GTCTCCCGTGAACTTTACCCGGTGGTGCATATCGGGGATGAAAGCTGGCGCATGATGACCACCGATATGG
CCAGTGTGCCGGTCTCCGTTATCGGGGAAGAAGTGGCTGATCTCAGCCACCGCGAAAATGACATCAAAAA
CGCCATTAACCTGATGTTCTGGGGAATATAAATGTCAGGCTCCCTTATACACAGCCAGTCTGCAGGTCGA
CCATAGTGACTGGATATGTTGTGTTTTACAGTATTATGTAGTCTGTTTTTTATGCAAAATCTAATTTAAT
ATATTGATATTTATATCATTTTACGTTTCTCGTTCAGCTTTCTTGTACAAAGTGGTCATCGATGGTGGCG
GTGGCTCTGGAGGTGGTGGGTCCTCCGGAAAGAACGGCATCAAGGCCAACTTCAAGATCCGCCACAACAT
CGAGGACGGCGGCGTGCAGCTCGCCGACCACTACCAGCAGAACACCCCCATCGGCGACGGCCCCGTGCTG
CTGCCCGACAACCACTACCTGAGCTACCAGTCCGCCCTGAGCAAAGACCCCAACGAGAAGCGCGATCACA
TGGTCCTGCTGGAGTTCGTGACCGCCGCCGGGATCACTCTCGGCATGGACGAGCTGTACAAGTAATCTAG
AGGGCCCGTTTAAACCCGCTGATCAGCCTCGACTGTGCCTTCTAGTTGCCAGCCATCTGTTGTTTGCCCC
TCCCCCGTGCCTTCCTTGACCCTGGAAGGTGCCACTCCCACTGTCCTTTCCTAATAAAATGAGGAAATTG
CATCGCATTGTCTGAGTAGGTGTCATTCTATTCTGGGGGGTGGGGTGGGGCAGGACAGCAAGGGGGAGGA
TTGGGAAGACAATAGCAGGCATGCTGGGGATGCGGTGGGCTCTATGGCTTCTGAGGCGGAAAGAACCAGC
TGCATTAATGAATCGGCCAACGCGCGGGGAGAGGCGGTTTGCGTATTGGGCGCTCTTCCGCTTCCTCGCT
CACTGACTCGCTGCGCTCGGTCGTTCGGCTGCGGCGAGCGGTATCAGCTCACTCAAAGGCGGTAATACGG
TTATCCACAGAATCAGGGGATAACGCAGGAAAGAACATGTGAGCAAAAGGCCAGCAAAAGGCCAGGAACC
GTAAAAAGGCCGCGTTGCTGGCGTTTTTCCATAGGCTCCGCCCCCCTGACGAGCATCACAAAAATCGACG
CTCAAGTCAGAGGTGGCGAAACCCGACAGGACTATAAAGATACCAGGCGTTTCCCCCTGGAAGCTCCCTC
GTGCGCTCTCCTGTTCCGACCCTGCCGCTTACCGGATACCTGTCCGCCTTTCTCCCTTCGGGAAGCGTGG
CGCTTTCTCAATGCTCACGCTGTAGGTATCTCAGTTCGGTGTAGGTCGTTCGCTCCAAGCTGGGCTGTGT
GCACGAACCCCCCGTTCAGCCCGACCGCTGCGCCTTATCCGGTAACTATCGTCTTGAGTCCAACCCGGTA
AGACACGACTTATCGCCACTGGCAGCAGCCACTGGTAACAGGATTAGCAGAGCGAGGTATGTAGGCGGTG
CTACAGAGTTCTTGAAGTGGTGGCCTAACTACGGCTACACTAGAAGGACAGTATTTGGTATCTGCGCTCT
GCTGAAGCCAGTTACCTTCGGAAAAAGAGTTGGTAGCTCTTGATCCGGCAAACAAACCACCGCTGGTAGC
GGTGGTTTTTTTGTTTGCAAGCAGCAGATTACGCGCAGAAAAAAAGGATCTCAAGAAGATCCTTTGATCT
TTTCTACGGGGTCTGACGCTCAGTGGAACGAAAACTCACGTTAAGGGATTTTGGTCATGAGATTATCAAA
AAGGATCTTCACCTAGATCCTTTTAAATTAAAAATGAAGTTTTAAATCAATCTAAAGTATATATGAGTAA
ACTTGGTCTGACAGTTACCAATGCTTAATCAGTGAGGCACCTATCTCAGCGATCTGTCTATTTCGTTCAT
CCATAGTTGCCTGACTCCCCGTCGTGTAGATAACTACGATACGGGAGGGCTTACCATCTGGCCCCAGTGC
TGCAATGATACCGCGAGACCCACGCTCACCGGCTCCAGATTTATCAGCAATAAACCAGCCAGCCGGAAGG
GCCGAGCGCAGAAGTGGTCCTGCAACTTTATCCGCCTCCATCCAGTCTATTAATTGTTGCCGGGAAGCTA
GAGTAAGTAGTTCGCCAGTTAATAGTTTGCGCAACGTTGTTGCCATTGCTACAGGCATCGTGGTGTCACG
CTCGTCGTTTGGTATGGCTTCATTCAGCTCCGGTTCCCAACGATCAAGGCGAGTTACATGATCCCCCATG
TTGTGCAAAAAAGCGGTTAGCTCCTTCGGTCCTCCGATCGTTGTCAGAAGTAAGTTGGCCGCAGTGTTAT
CACTCATGGTTATGGCAGCACTGCATAATTCTCTTACTGTCATGCCATCCGTAAGATGCTTTTCTGTGAC
TGGTGAGTACTCAACCAAGTCATTCTGAGAATAGTGTATGCGGCGACCGAGTTGCTCTTGCCCGGCGTCA
ATACGGGATAATACCGCGCCACATAGCAGAACTTTAAAAGTGCTCATCATTGGAAAACGTTCTTCGGGGC
GAAAACTCTCAAGGATCTTACCGCTGTTGAGATCCAGTTCGATGTAACCCACTCGTGCACCCAACTGATC
TTCAGCATCTTTTACTTTCACCAGCGTTTCTGGGTGAGCAAAAACAGGAAGGCAAAATGCCGCAAAAAAG
GGAATAAGGGCGACACGGAAATGTTGAATACTCATACTCTTCCTTTTTCAATATTATTGAAGCATTTATC
AGGGTTATTGTCTCATGAGCGGATACATATTTGAATGTATTTAGAAAAATAAACAAATAGGGGTTCCGCG
CACATTTCCCCGAAAAGTGCCACCTGACGTC
