>Addgene plasmid #73638 | pDEST-ORF-V2 | addgene partial sequence | sequence record 150665 | ccdB-Fwd 5'-GCATGATGACCACCGATATG-3'
TTATCGGGGAAGAAGTGGCTGATCTCAGCCACCGCGAAAATGACATCAAAAACGCCATTAACCTGATGTT
CTGGGGAATATAAATGTCAGGCTCCCTTATACACAGCCAGTCTGCAGGTCGACCATAGTGACTGGATATG
TTGTGTTTTACAGTATTATGTAGTCTGTTTTTTATGCAAAATCTAATTTAATATATTGATATTTATATCA
TTTTACGTTTCTCGTTCAGCTTTCTTGTACAAAGTGGTCATCGATGGTGGCGGTGGCTCTGGAGGTGGTG
GGTCCTCCGGAAAGAACGGCATCAAGGCCAACTTCAAGATCCGCCACAACATCGAGGACGGCGGCGTGCA
GCTCGCCGACCACTACCAGCAGAACACCCCCATCGGCGACGGCCCCGTGCTGCTGCCCGACAACCACTAC
CTGAGCTACCAGTCCGCCCTGAGCAAAGACCCCAACGAGAAGCGCGATCACATGGTCCTGCTGGAGTTCG
TGACCGCCGCCGGGATCACTCTCGGCATGGACGAGCTGTACAAGTAATCTAGAGGGCCCGTTTAAACCCG
CTGATCAGCCTCGACTGTGCCTTCTAGTTGCCAGCCATCTGTTGTTTGCCCCTCCCCCGTGCCTTCCTTG
ACCCTGGAAGGTGCCACTCCCACTGTCCTTTCCTAATAAAATGAGGAAATTGCATCGCATTGTCTGAGTA
GGTGTCATTCTATTCTGGGGGGTGGGGTGGGGCAGGACAGCAAGGGGGAGGATTGGGAAGACAATAGCAG
GCATGCTGGGGATGCGGTGGGCTCTATGGCTTCTGAGGCGGAAAGAACCAGCTGCATTAATGAATCGGCC
AACGCGCGGGGAGAGGCGGTTTGCGTATTGGGCGCTCTTCCGCTTCCTCGCTCACTGACTCGCTGCGCTC
GGTCGTTCGGCTGCGGCGAGCGGTATCAGCTCACTCAAAGGCGGTAATACGGTTATCCACAGAATCAGGG
GATAACGCAGGAAAGAACATGTGAGCAAAAGGCCAGCAAAAGGCCAGGAACCGTAAAA
