>Addgene plasmid #73638 | pDEST-ORF-V2 | addgene partial sequence | sequence record 150667 | CAT-R 5'-GCAACTGACTGAAATGCCTC-3'
ATTGGGATATATCAACGGTGGTATATCCAGTGATTTTTTTCTCCATTTTAGCTTCCTTAGCTCCTGAAAA
TCTCGACGGATCCTAACTCAAAATCCACACATTATACGAGCCGGAAGCATAAAGTGTAAAGCCTGGGGTG
CCTAATGCGGCCGCCATAGTGACTGGATATGTTGTGTTTTACAGTATTATGTAGTCTGTTTTTTATGCAA
AATCTAATTTAATATATTGATATTTATATCATTTTACGTTTCTCGTTCAGCTTTTTTGTACAAACTTGTC
TCGAGTACCCCGTAATATGGTACCAAGCTTAAGTTTAAACGCTAGCCAGCTTGGGTCTCCCTATAGTGAG
TCGTATTAATTTCGATAAGCCAGTAAGCAGTGGGTTCTCTAGTTAGCCAGAGAGCTCTGCTTATATAGAC
CTCCCACCGTACACGCCTACCGCCCATTTGCGTCAATGGGGCGGAGTTGTTACGACATTTTGGAAAGTCC
CGTTGATTTTGGTGCCAAAACAAACTCCCATTGACGTCAATGGGGTGGAGACTTGGAAATCCCCGTGAGT
CAAACCGCTATCCACGCCCATTGATGTACTGCCAAAACCGCATCACCATGGTAATAGCGATGACTAATAC
GTAGATGTACTGCCAAGTAGGAAAGTCCCATAAGGTCATGTACTGGGCATAATGCCAGGCGGGCCATTTA
CCGTCATTGACGTCAATAGGGGGCGTACTTGGCATATGATACACTTGATGTACTGCCAAGTGGGCAGTTT
ACCGTAAATACTCCACCCATTGACGTCAATGGAAAGTCCCTATTGGCGTTACTATGGGAACATACGTCAT
TATTGACGTCAATGGGCGGGGGTCGTTGGGCGGTCAGCCAGGCGGGCCATTTACCGTAAGTTATGTAACG
CGGAACTCCATATATGGGCTATGAACTAATGACCCCGTAATTGATTACTATTAATAACTAGTCAATAATC
AATGTCAACGCGTATATCTG
